Addgene plasmid #193865: 1BR9-AtWUS
Purpose: E. coli expression vector for N-ter GFP11 and C-ter R9 tagged WUSCHEL protein from Arabidopsis thaliana.
Depositing lab: Markita Landry. Depositing organization: University of California, Berkeley. Publication: Delivered complementation in planta (DCIP) enables measurement of peptide-mediated protein delivery efficiency in plants. Wang JW, Squire HJ, Goh NS, Ni HM, Lien E, Wong C, Gonzalez-Grandio E, Landry MP. Commun Biol. 2023 Aug 12;6(1):840. doi: 10.1038/s42003-023-05191-5. PubMed 37573467.
Backbone
  Vector backbone: 1BR9
  Backbone size w/o insert (bp): 5513
  Total vector size (bp): 6392
  Vector type: Bacterial Expression
Growth in bacteria
  Bacterial resistance: Kanamycin, 50 μg/mL
  Growth temperature: 37°C
  Growth strain: DH5alpha
  Copy number: Low Copy
Gene/Insert
  Gene/Insert name: AtWUS E. Coli Codon Optimized
  Species: A. thaliana (mustard weed)
  Insert size (bp): 873
  GenBank ID: NM_127349
  Promoter: T7 Promoter
  Tag / fusion protein: 6xHis (N terminal on backbone); GFP11 (N terminal on backbone); R9 (C terminal on backbone)
  Cloning method: Ligation Independent Cloning
  Sequencing primers: 5′ TAATACGACTCACTATAGGG; 3′ GCTAGTTATTGCTCAGCGG
Terms and licenses: Academic/Nonprofit Terms; Industry Terms: Not Available to Industry
How to cite: 1BR9-AtWUS was a gift from Markita Landry (Addgene plasmid # 193865 ; http://n2t.net/addgene:193865 ; RRID:Addgene_193865)
