[The description below was written by a language model from this plasmid's Addgene catalogue record and pLannotate feature annotations shown in this document.]
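Description:
1BR9-AtWUS is a bacterial expression plasmid for producing a tagged form of the Arabidopsis thaliana transcription factor WUSCHEL in E. coli. It is built on the 1BR9 backbone, a pET-style vector. Replication relies on a ColE1/pBR322-type origin accompanied by the bom region and the rop gene, which is consistent with the low copy number listed in the record, and an f1 origin is also present. Selection is by kanamycin through an aph(3')-Ia cassette. Remnant fragments of a tetracycline resistance gene are annotated but are not listed as a usable marker.

The expression cassette consists of a T7 promoter followed by a lac operator and the T7 gene 10 ribosome binding site. A backbone-encoded lacI gene supplies repressor, so transcription depends on T7 RNA polymerase and is inducible with IPTG, and a T7 terminator closes the unit. The reading frame begins with a 6xHis affinity tag and a TEV protease site (annotated as a fragment). According to the catalogue entry, a GFP11 tag follows, then the E. coli codon-optimized WUS coding sequence inserted by ligation-independent cloning, then a C-terminal R9 nona-arginine cell-penetrating peptide. GFP11 and R9 are not called out in the automated feature table, which also detects short downstream His-like and SET1 fragments whose role the record does not explain.

GFP11 is the small strand of split GFP, which restores fluorescence when it meets the complementary GFP1-10 fragment. The associated work uses this principle, termed delivered complementation in planta, to measure how efficiently peptide-mediated delivery carries recombinant protein into plant cells. This construct supplies purified WUSCHEL as a cargo for such assays.
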