Features (pLannotate 1.2.2; 21 found; start..end, strand, type, name):
    301..319     +  promoter       T7 promoter: promoter for bacteriophage T7 RNA polymerase
    320..344     +  protein_bind   lac operator: The lac repressor binds to the lac operator to inhibit transcription in E. coli. This inhibition can be relieved by adding lactose or isopropyl-β-D-thiogalactopyranoside (IPTG). lac repressor encoded by lacI
    359..381     +  RBS            RBS: efficient ribosome binding site from bacteriophage T7 gene 10 (Olins and Rangwala, 1989)
    400..417     +  CDS            6xHis: 6xHis affinity tag
    418..434     +  CDS            TEV site (fragment): tobacco etch virus (TEV) protease recognition and cleavage site
    607..1413    +  CDS            WUS (fragment): WUS_ARATH - Also known as PGA6. Experimental evidence at protein level: Swiss-Prot protein existence level 1. Transcription factor that plays a central role during early embryogenesis, oogenesis and flowering, probably by regulating expression of specific genes. Required to specify stem cell identity in meristems, such as shoot apical meristem (SAM). May induce shoot stem cells activity in order to maintain the stem cell identity. Involved in the developmental root meristem. In shoot apices, it is sufficient to induce the expression of CLV3, a putative ligand of the CLV signaling pathway. Also
   1552..1569    +  CDS            9xHis (fragment): 9xHis affinity tag
   1579..1628    +  CDS            SET1 (fragment): solubility-enhancement tag derived from T7 phage gene 10B
   1636..1683    +  terminator     T7 terminator: transcription terminator for bacteriophage T7 RNA polymerase
   1720..2148    +  rep_origin     f1 ori (sequence partly withheld): f1 bacteriophage origin of replication; arrow indicates direction of (+) strand synthesis
   2202..2259    +  promoter       AmpR promoter (fragment): bla
   2268..3083    -  CDS            KanR: aminoglycoside phosphotransferase; aph(3')-Ia; confers resistance to kanamycin in bacteria or G418 (Geneticin®) in eukaryotes
   3205..3793    +  rep_origin     ori: high-copy-number ColE1/pMB1/pBR322/pUC origin of replication
   3979..4118    -  misc_feature   bom: basis of mobility region from pBR322
   4220..4411    -  CDS            rop: Rop protein, which maintains plasmids at low copy number; rop
   4428..4808    +  CDS            YPB1_ECOLX: Protein predicted: Swiss-Prot protein existence level 4. From Escherichia coli.
   4880..5171    -  CDS            TcR (fragment): tetracycline efflux protein; tet; confers resistance to tetracycline
   5186..5207    -  protein_bind   CAP binding site: CAP binding activates transcription in the presence of cAMP. E. coli catabolite activator protein
   5220..6302    -  CDS            lacI: lac repressor; lacI; The lac repressor binds to the lac operator to inhibit transcription in E. coli. This inhibition can be relieved by adding lactose or isopropyl-β-D-thiogalactopyranoside (IPTG).
   6303..6380    -  promoter       lacI promoter: lacI
   6388..279     -  CDS            TcR (fragment) (across the origin): tetracycline efflux protein; tet; confers resistance to tetracycline
>Addgene plasmid #193865 | 1BR9-AtWUS | addgene full sequence | sequence record 391080 | Addgene NGS Result
CGACGCTCTCCCTTATGCGACTCCTGCATTAGGAAGCAGCCCAGTAGTAGGTTGAGGCCGTTGAGCACCG
CCGCCGCAAGGAATGGTGCATGCAAGGAGATGGCGCCCAACAGTCCCCCGGCCACGGGGCCTGCCACCAT
ACCCACGCCGAAACAAGCGCTCATGAGCCCGAAGTGGCGAGCCCGATCTTCCCCATCGGTGATGTCGGCG
ATATAGGCGCCAGCAACCGCACCTGTGGCGCCGGTGATGCCGGCCACGATGCGTCCGGCGTAGAGGATCG
AGATCTCGATCCCGCGAAATTAATACGACTCACTATAGGGGAATTGTGAGCGGATAACAATTCCCCTCTA
GAAATAATTTTGTTTAACTTTAAGAAGGAGATATACCATGGGTTCTTCTCACCATCACCATCACCATGAA
AACCTGTACTTCCAATCCAATGCACGCGATCACATGGTCCTGCACGAGTACGTGAACGCCGCCGGGATCA
CTGGTGGCGGAGGTTCTGGAGGCGGTGGATCGTACTTCCAATCCAATGCAGAACCTCCCCAGCACCAGCA
CCATCACCACCAGGCTGATCAAGAGTCGGGAAATAACAACAACAATAAAAGCGGGAGCGGGGGTTACACC
TGTCGTCAAACATCCACGCGCTGGACACCAACCACTGAACAAATCAAAATTTTGAAAGAATTATACTATA
ACAATGCCATTCGTTCACCTACCGCAGATCAAATCCAAAAAATTACAGCACGCTTGCGCCAGTTCGGAAA
GATTGAGGGAAAAAACGTGTTCTACTGGTTTCAGAATCATAAGGCACGTGAACGTCAAAAAAAACGTTTT
AACGGGACTAATATGACAACACCGAGTTCGAGTCCCAACTCCGTTATGATGGCAGCGAACGATCACTATC
ATCCATTACTGCACCACCATCATGGAGTCCCAATGCAGCGTCCAGCCAATTCCGTGAATGTCAAGCTGAA
CCAAGACCACCATCTTTATCACCACAATAAGCCTTACCCATCTTTTAATAACGGCAACCTGAATCACGCC
AGCAGTGGCACCGAATGCGGGGTCGTCAATGCGTCGAATGGATATATGTCGTCGCACGTCTACGGTTCTA
TGGAACAAGACTGTTCAATGAATTACAACAACGTAGGAGGGGGCTGGGCCAATATGGACCATCACTACAG
CTCTGCGCCGTACAATTTCTTCGACCGTGCTAAACCGTTATTCGGCTTAGAGGGACATCAGGAGGAGGAG
GAATGCGGGGGTGACGCTTACTTAGAACATCGTCGTACTTTACCGCTTTTCCCGATGCATGGAGAGGACC
ATATCAATGGTGGGTCTGGCGCCATTTGGAAGTACGGACAGTCGGAGGTACGCCCTTGCGCAAGTCTTGA
GCTGCGTTTGAATGGCATTGGTAGTGGGAGCAACGGCAGCAGCGGATCCGTGAGCCGCCGTCGCCGTCGC
CGTCGCCGTCGCTAATAACATTGGAAGTGGATAACGGATCCGAATTCGAGCGCCGTCGACAAGCTTGCGG
CCGCACTCGAGCACCACCACCACCACCACTGAGATCCGGCTGCTAACAAAGCCCGAAAGGAAGCTGAGTT
GGCTGCTGCCACCGCTGAGCAATAACTAGCATAACCCCTTGGGGCCTCTAAACGGGTCTTGAGGGGTTTT
TTGCTGAAAGGAGGAACTATATCCGGATTGGCGAATGGG
[124 nt withheld, positions 1720-1843]
C
[91 nt withheld, positions 1845-1935]
A
[49 nt withheld, positions 1937-1985]
CCTTTGACGTTGGAGTCCACGTTCTTT
[37 nt withheld, positions 2013-2049]
ACCCTATCTCGGTCTATTCTTTTGATTTATAAGGGATTTTGCCGATTTCGGCCTATTGGTTAAAAAATGA
GCTGATTTAACAAAAATTTAACGCGAATTTTAACAAACTAGTAACGTTTACAATTTCAGGTGGCACTTTT
CGGGGAAATGTGCGCGGAACCCCTATTTGTTTATTTTTCTAAATACATTCAAATATGTATCCGCTCATGA
ATTAATTCTTAGAAAAACTCATCGAGCATCAAATGAAACTGCAATTTATTCATATCAGGATTATCAATAC
CATATTTTTGAAAAAGCCGTTTCTGTAATGAAGGAGAAAACTCACCGAGGCAGTTCCATAGGATGGCAAG
ATCCTGGTATCGGTCTGCGATTCCGACTCGTCCAACATCAATACAACCTATTAATTTCCCCTCGTCAAAA
ATAAGGTTATCAAGTGAGAAATCACCATGAGTGACGACTGAATCCGGTGAGAATGGCAAAAGTTTATGCA
TTTCTTTCCAGACTTGTTCAACAGGCCAGCCATTACGCTCGTCATCAAAATCACTCGCATCAACCAAACC
GTTATTCATTCGTGATTGCGCCTGAGCGAGACGAAATACGCGATCGCTGTTAAAAGGACAATTACAAACA
GGAATCGAATGCAACCGGCGCAGGAACACTGCCAGCGCATCAACAATGTTTTCACCTGAATCAGGATATT
CTTCTAATACCTGGAATGCTGTTTTCCCGGGGATCGCAGTGGTGAGTAACCATGCATCATCAGGAGTACG
GATAAAATGCTTGATGGTCGGAAGAGGCATAAATTCCGTCAGCCAGTTTAGTCTGACCATCTCATCTGTA
ACATCATTGGCAACGCTACCTTTGCCATGTTTCAGAAACAACTCTGGCGCATCGGGCTTCCCATACAATC
GATAGATTGTCGCACCTGATTGCCCGACATTATCGCGAGCCCATTTATACCCATATAAATCAGCATCCAT
GTTGGAATTTAATCGCGGCCTAGAGCAAGACGTTTCCCGTTGAATATGGCTCATAACACCCCTTGTATTA
CTGTTTATGTAAGCAGACAGTTTTATTGTTCATGACCAAAATCCCTTAACGTGAGTTTTCGTTCCACTGA
GCGTCAGACCCCGTAGAAAAGATCAAAGGATCTTCTTGAGATCCTTTTTTTCTGCGCGTAATCTGCTGCT
TGCAAACAAAAAAACCACCGCTACCAGCGGTGGTTTGTTTGCCGGATCAAGAGCTACCAACTCTTTTTCC
GAAGGTAACTGGCTTCAGCAGAGCGCAGATACCAAATACTGTCCTTCTAGTGTAGCCGTAGTTAGGCCAC
CACTTCAAGAACTCTGTAGCACCGCCTACATACCTCGCTCTGCTAATCCTGTTACCAGTGGCTGCTGCCA
GTGGCGATAAGTCGTGTCTTACCGGGTTGGACTCAAGACGATAGTTACCGGATAAGGCGCAGCGGTCGGG
CTGAACGGGGGGTTCGTGCACACAGCCCAGCTTGGAGCGAACGACCTACACCGAACTGAGATACCTACAG
CGTGAGCTATGAGAAAGCGCCACGCTTCCCGAAGGGAGAAAGGCGGACAGGTATCCGGTAAGCGGCAGGG
TCGGAACAGGAGAGCGCACGAGGGAGCTTCCAGGGGGAAACGCCTGGTATCTTTATAGTCCTGTCGGGTT
TCGCCACCTCTGACTTGAGCGTCGATTTTTGTGATGCTCGTCAGGGGGGCGGAGCCTATGGAAAAACGCC
AGCAACGCGGCCTTTTTACGGTTCCTGGCCTTTTGCTGGCCTTTTGCTCACATGTTCTTTCCTGCGTTAT
CCCCTGATTCTGTGGATAACCGTATTACCGCCTTTGAGTGAGCTGATACCGCTCGCCGCAGCCGAACGAC
CGAGCGCAGCGAGTCAGTGAGCGAGGAAGCGGAAGAGCGCCTGATGCGGTATTTTCTCCTTACGCATCTG
TGCGGTATTTCACACCGCAATGGTGCACTCTCAGTACAATCTGCTCTGATGCCGCATAGTTAAGCCAGTA
TACACTCCGCTATCGCTACGTGACTGGGTCATGGCTGCGCCCCGACACCCGCCAACACCCGCTGACGCGC
CCTGACGGGCTTGTCTGCTCCCGGCATCCGCTTACAGACAAGCTGTGACCGTCTCCGGGAGCTGCATGTG
TCAGAGGTTTTCACCGTCATCACCGAAACGCGCGAGGCAGCTGCGGTAAAGCTCATCAGCGTGGTCGTGA
AGCGATTCACAGATGTCTGCCTGTTCATCCGCGTCCAGCTCGTTGAGTTTCTCCAGAAGCGTTAATGTCT
GGCTTCTGATAAAGCGGGCCATGTTAAGGGCGGTTTTTTCCTGTTTGGTCACTGATGCCTCCGTGTAAGG
GGGATTTCTGTTCATGGGGGTAATGATACCGATGAAACGAGAGAGGATGCTCACGATACGGGTTACTGAT
GATGAACATGCCCGGTTACTGGAACGTTGTGAGGGTAAACAACTGGCGGTATGGATGCGGCGGGACCAGA
GAAAAATCACTCAGGGTCAATGCCAGCGCTTCGTTAATACAGATGTAGGTGTTCCACAGGGTAGCCAGCA
GCATCCTGCGATGCAGATCCGGAACATAATGGTGCAGGGCGCTGACTTCCGCGTTTCCAGACTTTACGAA
ACACGGAAACCGAAGACCATTCATGTTGTTGCTCAGGTCGCAGACGTTTTGCAGCAGCAGTCGCTTCACG
TTCGCTCGCGTATCGGTGATTCATTCTGCTAACCAGTAAGGCAACCCCGCCAGCCTAGCCGGGTCCTCAA
CGACAGGAGCACGATCATGCGCACCCGTGGGGCCGCCATGCCGGCGATAATGGCCTGCTTCTCGCCGAAA
CGTTTGGTGGCGGGACCAGTGACGAAGGCTTGAGCGAGGGCGTGCAAGATTCCGAATACCGCAAGCGACA
GGCCGATCATCGTCGCGCTCCAGCGAAAGCGGTCCTCGCCGAAAATGACCCAGAGCGCTGCCGGCACCTG
TCCTACGAGTTGCATGATAAAGAAGACAGTCATAAGTGCGGCGACGATAGTCATGCCCCGCGCCCACCGG
AAGGAGCTGACTGGGTTGAAGGCTCTCAAGGGCATCGGTCGAGATCCCGGTGCCTAATGAGTGAGCTAAC
TTACATTAATTGCGTTGCGCTCACTGCCCGCTTTCCAGTCGGGAAACCTGTCGTGCCAGCTGCATTAATG
AATCGGCCAACGCGCGGGGAGAGGCGGTTTGCGTATTGGGCGCCAGGGTGGTTTTTCTTTTCACCAGTGA
GACGGGCAACAGCTGATTGCCCTTCACCGCCTGGCCCTGAGAGAGTTGCAGCAAGCGGTCCACGCTGGTT
TGCCCCAGCAGGCGAAAATCCTGTTTGATGGTGGTTAACGGCGGGATATAACATGAGCTGTCTTCGGTAT
CGTCGTATCCCACTACCGAGATATCCGCACCAACGCGCAGCCCGGACTCGGTAATGGCGCGCATTGCGCC
CAGCGCCATCTGATCGTTGGCAACCAGCATCGCAGTGGGAACGATACCCTCATTCAGCATTTGCATGGTT
TGTTGAAAACCGGACATGGCACTCCAGTCGCCTTCCCGTTCCGCTATCGGCTGAATTTGATTGCGAGTGA
GATATTTATGCCAGCCAGCCAGACGCAGACGCGCCGAGACAGAACTTAATGGGCCCGCTAACAGCGCGAT
TTGCTGGTGACCCAATGCGACCAGATGCTCCACGCCCAGTCGCGTACCGTCTTCATGGGAGAAAATAATA
CTGTTGATGGGTGTCTGGTCAGAGACATCAAGAAATAACGCCGGAACATTAGTGCAGGCAGCTTCCACAG
CAATGGCATCCTGGTCATCCAGCGGATAGTTAATGATCAGCCCACTGACGCGTTGCGCGAGAAGATTGTG
CACCGCCGCTTTACAGGCTTCGACGCCGCTTCGTTCTACCATCGACACCACCACGCTGGCACCCAGTTGA
TCGGCGCGAGATTTAATCGCCGCGACAATTTGCGACGGCGCGTGCAGGGCCAGACTGGAGGTGGCAACGC
CAATCAGCAACGACTGTTTGCCCGCCAGTTGTTGTGCCACGCGGTTGGGAATGTAATTCAGCTCCGCCAT
CGCCGCTTCCACTTTTTCCCGCGTTTTCGCAGAAACGTGGCTGGCCTGGTTCACCACGCGGGAAACGGTC
TGATAAGAGACACCGGCATACTCTGCGACATCGTATAACGTTACTGGTTTCACATTCACCACCCTGAATT
GACTCTCTTCCGGGCGCTATCATGCCATACCGCGAAAGGTTTTGCGCCATTCGATGGTGTCCGGGATCT
